>Addgene plasmid #132576 | TJF205 | addgene full sequence | sequence record 265201 | Addgene NGS Result
GTTCATTATCCATCCTCCATCGCCACGATAGTTCATGGCGATAGGTAGAATAGCAATGAACGATTATCCC
TATCAAGCATTCTGACTGATAATTGCTCACACGAATTCATTAAAGAGGAGAAAGGTACCATGAATATTCG
TGATCTTGAGTACCTGGTGGCATTGGCTGAACACCGCCATTTTCGGCGTGCGGCAGATTCCTGCCACGTT
AGCCAGCCGACGCTTAGCGGGCAAATTCGTAAGCTGGAAGATGAGCTGGGCGTGATGTTGCTGGAGCGGA
CCAGCCGTAAAGTGTTGTTCACCCAGGCGGGAATGCTGCTGGTGGATCAGGCGCGTACCGTGCTGCGTGA
GGTGAAAGTCCTTAAAGAGATGGCAAGCCAGCAGGGCGAGACGATGTCCGGACCGCTGCACATTGGTTTG
ATTCCCACAGTTGGACCGTACCTGCTACCGCATATTATCCCTATGCTGCACCAGACCTTTCCAAAGCTGG
AAATGTATCTGCATGAAGCACAGACCCACCAGTTACTGGCGCAACTGGACAGCGGCAAACTCGATTGCGT
GATCCTCGCGCTGGTGAAAGAGAGCGAAGCATTCATTGAAGTGCCGTTGTTTGATGAGCCAATGTTGCTG
GCTATCTATGAAGATCACCCGTGGGCGAACCGCGAATGCGTACCGATGGCCGATCTGGCAGGGGAAAAAC
TGCTGATGCTGGAAGATGGTCACTGTTTGCGCGATCAGGCAATGGGTTTCTGTTTTGAAGCCGGGGCGGA
TGAAGATACACACTTCCGCGCGACCAGCCTGGAAACTCTGCGCAACATGGTGGCGGCAGGTAGCGGGATC
ACTTTACTGCCAGCGCTGGCTGTGCCGCCGGAGCGCAAACGCGATGGGGTTGTTTATCTGCCGTGCATTA
AGCCGGAACCACGCCGCACTATTGGCCTGGTTTATCGTCCTGGCTCACCGCTGCGCAGCCGCTATGAGCA
GCTGGCAGAGGCCATCCGCGCAAGAATGGATGGCCATTTCGATAAAGTTTTAAAACAGGCGGTTGGTGGT
TCTGGTGTGAGCAAGGGCGAAGAAGATAACATGGCCATCATCAAGGAGTTCATGCGCTTCAAGGTGCACA
TGGAGGGCTCCGTGAACGGCCACGAGTTCGAGATCGAGGGCGAGGGCGAGGGCCGCCCCTACGAGGGCAC
CCAGACCGCCAAGCTGAAGGTGACCAAGGGTGGCCCCCTGCCCTTCGCCTGGGACATCCTGTCCCCTCAG
TTCATGTACGGCTCCAAGGCCTACGTGAAGCACCCCGCCGACATCCCCGACTACTTGAAGCTGTCCTTCC
CCGAGGGCTTCAAGTGGGAGCGCGTGATGAACTTCGAGGACGGCGGCGTGGTGACCGTGACCCAGGACTC
CTCCCTGCAGGACGGCGAGTTCATCTACAAGGTGAAGCTGCGCGGCACCAACTTCCCCTCCGACGGCCCC
GTAATGCAGAAGAAGACCATGGGCTGGGAGGCCTCCTCCGAGCGGATGTACCCCGAGGACGGCGCCCTGA
AGGGCGAGATCAAGCAGAGGCTGAAGCTGAAGGACGGCGGCCACTACGACGCTGAGGTCAAGACCACCTA
CAAGGCCAAGAAGCCCGTGCAGCTGCCCGGCGCCTACAACGTCAACATCAAGTTGGACATCACCTCCCAC
AACGAGGACTACACCATCGTGGAACAGTACGAACGCGCCGAGGGCCGCCACTCCACCGGCGGCATGGACG
AGCTGTACAAGTAACCCGGGGGATCCCATGGTACGCGTGCTAGAGGCATCAAATAAAACGAAAGGCTCAG
TCGAAAGACTGGGCCTTTCGTTTTATCTGTTGTTTGTCGGTGAACGCTCTCCTGAGTAGGACAAATCCGC
CGCCCTAGACCTAGGGCGTTCGGCTGCGGCGAGCGGTATCAGCTCACTCAAAGGCGGTAATACGGTTATC
CACAGAATCAGGGGATAACGCAGGAAAGAACATGTGAGCAAAAGGCCAGCAAAAGGCCAGGAACCGTAAA
AAGGCCGCGTTGCTGGCGTTTTTCCATAGGCTCCGCCCCCCTGACGAGCATCACAAAAATCGACGCTCAA
GTCAGAGGTGGCGAAACCCGACAGGACTATAAAGATACCAGGCGTTTCCCCCTGGAAGCTCCCTCGTGCG
CTCTCCTGTTCCGACCCTGCCGCTTACCGGATACCTGTCCGCCTTTCTCCCTTCGGGAAGCGTGGCGCTT
TCTCATAGCTCACGCTGTAGGTATCTCAGTTCGGTGTAGGTCGTTCGCTCCAAGCTGGGCTGTGTGCACG
AACCCCCCGTTCAGCCCGACCGCTGCGCCTTATCCGGTAACTATCGTCTTGAGTCCAACCCGGTAAGACA
CGACTTATCGCCACTGGCAGCAGCCACTGGTAACAGGATTAGCAGAGCGAGGTATGTAGGCGGTGCTACA
GAGTTCTTGAAGTGGTGGCCTAACTACGGCTACACTAGAAGGACAGTATTTGGTATCTGCGCTCTGCTGA
AGCCAGTTACCTTCGGAAAAAGAGTTGGTAGCTCTTGATCCGGCAAACAAACCACCGCTGGTAGCGGTGG
TTTTTTTGTTTGCAAGCAGCAGATTACGCGCAGAAAAAAAGGATCTCAAGAAGATCCTTTGATCTTTTCT
ACGGGGTCTGACGCTCAGTGGAACGAAAACTCACGTTAAGGGATTTTGGTCATGACTAGTGCTTGGATTC
TCACCAATAAAAAACGCCCGGCGGCAACCGAGCGTTCTGAACAAATCCAGATGGAGTTCTGAGGTCATTA
CTGGATCTATCAACAGGAGTCCAAGCGAGCTCGTAAACTTGGTCTGACAGTTACCAATGCTTAATCAGTG
AGGCACCTATCTCAGCGATCTGTCTATTTCGTTCATCCATAGTTGCCTGACTCCCCGTCGTGTAGATAAC
TACGATACGGGAGGGCTTACCATCTGGCCCCAGTGCTGCAATGATACCGCGAGACCCACGCTCACCGGCT
CCAGATTTATCAGCAATAAACCAGCCAGCCGGAAGGGCCGAGCGCAGAAGTGGTCCTGCAACTTTATCCG
CCTCCATCCAGTCTATTAATTGTTGCCGGGAAGCTAGAGTAAGTAGTTCGCCAGTTAATAGTTTGCGCAA
CGTTGTTGCCATTGCTACAGGCATCGTGGTGTCACGCTCGTCGTTTGGTATGGCTTCATTCAGCTCCGGT
TCCCAACGATCAAGGCGAGTTACATGATCCCCCATGTTGTGCAAAAAAGCGGTTAGCTCCTTCGGTCCTC
CGATCGTTGTCAGAAGTAAGTTGGCCGCAGTGTTATCACTCATGGTTATGGCAGCACTGCATAATTCTCT
TACTGTCATGCCATCCGTAAGATGCTTTTCTGTGACTGGTGAGTACTCAACCAAGTCATTCTGAGAATAG
TGTATGCGGCGACCGAGTTGCTCTTGCCCGGCGTCAATACGGGATAATACCGCGCCACATAGCAGAACTT
TAAAAGTGCTCATCATTGGAAAACGTTCTTCGGGGCGAAAACTCTCAAGGATCTTACCGCTGTTGAGATC
CAGTTCGATGTAACCCACTCGTGCACCCAACTGATCTTCAGCATCTTTTACTTTCACCAGCGTTTCTGGG
TGAGCAAAAACAGGAAGGCAAAATGCCGCAAAAAAGGGAATAAGGGCGACACGGAAATGTTGAATACTCA
TACTCTTCCTTTTTCAATATTATTGAAGCATTTATCAGGGTTATTGTCTCATGAGCGGATACATATTTGA
ATGTATTTAGAAAAATAAACAAATAGGGGTTCCGCGCACATTTCCCCGAAAAGTGCCACCTGACGTCTAA
GAAACCATTATTATCATGACATTAACCTATAAAAATAGGCGTATCACGAGGCCCTTTCGTCTTCACCTCG
A
Features (pLannotate 1.2.2; 7 found; start..end, strand, type, name):
    130..1044    +  CDS            oxyR: OXYR_ECOLI - Also known as momR, mor. Experimental evidence at protein level: Swiss-Prot protein existence level 1. Hydrogen peroxide sensor. Activates the expression of a regulon of hydrogen peroxide-inducible genes such as katG, gor, ahpC, ahpF, oxyS (a regulatory RNA), dps, fur and grxA. OxyR expression is negatively autoregulated by binding to a 43 bp region upstream of its own coding sequence. OxyR is inactivated by reduction of its essential disulfide bond by the product of GrxA, itself positively regulated by OxyR. Has also a positive regulatory effect on the production of surface prote
   1057..1761    +  CDS            mCherry: mCherry is a basic (constitutively fluorescent) red fluorescent protein published in 2004, derived from Discosoma sp.. It is reported to be a very rapidly-maturing monomer with low acid sensitivity.
   1800..1886    +  terminator     rrnB T1 terminator: Escherichia coli rrnB; transcription terminator T1 from the E. coli rrnB gene
   2051..2639    -  rep_origin     ori: high-copy-number ColE1/pMB1/pBR322/pUC origin of replication
   2727..2821    -  terminator     lambda t0 terminator: transcription terminator from phage lambda
   2851..3711    -  CDS            AmpR: β-lactamase; bla; confers resistance to ampicillin, carbenicillin, and related antibiotics
   3712..3816    -  promoter       AmpR promoter: bla
