[The description below was written by a language model from this plasmid's Addgene catalogue record and pLannotate feature annotations shown in this document.]
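Description:
TJF205 is a small (about 3.9 kb) bacterial expression plasmid built on the pZE1 backbone, a modular E. coli vector that pairs a high-copy ColE1-type origin of replication with an ampicillin resistance cassette (β-lactamase under its own bla promoter, followed by the phage lambda t0 terminator). It is maintained in standard cloning strains under ampicillin selection.

The roughly 1.9 kb insert, assembled by Gibson cloning, is recorded as oxySp-oxyR-mCherry-TermT1. The feature table shows the E. coli oxyR coding sequence followed closely, on the same strand, by the mCherry coding sequence and then the rrnB T1 terminator. The oxyS promoter named in the catalogue is not itself annotated, but presumably occupies the short region upstream of oxyR. OxyR is the hydrogen peroxide-sensing transcription factor that, when oxidised, activates a regulon that includes the oxyS regulatory RNA gene, so oxySp is an OxyR-dependent, peroxide-responsive promoter. Placing oxyR itself downstream of oxySp, together with the red fluorescent reporter, suggests a positive-feedback arrangement in which peroxide-activated OxyR drives more of its own expression along with mCherry. The gap of about a dozen bases between the two reading frames leaves it unclear from the record whether they are expressed as a bicistronic transcript or as a fusion.

The construct functions as a hydrogen peroxide (reactive oxygen species) sensor with a fluorescent readout. It comes from synthetic biology work on gene networks that compensate for crosstalk between sensing pathways. The record gives no further detail on its specific role in those circuits.
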