Addgene plasmid #132576: TJF205
Purpose: pZE1-oxySp-oxyR-mCherry
Depositing lab: Timothy Lu. Depositing organization: Massachusetts Institute of Technology. Publication: Gene networks that compensate for crosstalk with crosstalk. Muller IE, Rubens JR, Jun T, Graham D, Xavier R, Lu TK. Nat Commun. 2019 Sep 6;10(1):4028. doi: 10.1038/s41467-019-12021-y. PubMed 31492904.
Backbone
  Vector backbone: pZE1
  Backbone size w/o insert (bp): 2016
  Total vector size (bp): 3921
  Vector type: Bacterial Expression
Growth in bacteria
  Bacterial resistance: Ampicillin, 100 μg/mL
  Growth temperature: 37°C
  Growth strain: DH5alpha
  Copy number: High Copy
Gene/Insert
  Gene/Insert name: oxySp-oxyR-mCherry-TermT1
  Insert size (bp): 1905
  Promoter: oxySp
  Cloning method: Gibson Cloning
  Sequencing primers: 5′ AAAACAGGAAGGCAAAATGC; 3′ TGCTCACATGTTCTTTCCTGCGT
Terms and licenses: Academic/Nonprofit Terms; Industry Terms: Not Available to Industry
How to cite: TJF205 was a gift from Timothy Lu (Addgene plasmid # 132576 ; http://n2t.net/addgene:132576 ; RRID:Addgene_132576)
